>Addgene plasmid #114367 | pCAG-hChR2(H134R)-EYFP | depositor full sequence | sequence record 215858 | pCAG-hChR2(H134R)-EYFP sequence 6477 bps
GTCGACATTGATTATTGACTAGTTATTAATAGTAATCAATTACGGGGTCATTAGTTCATAGCCCATATAT
GGAGTTCCGCGTTACATAACTTACGGTAAATGGCCCGCCTGGCTGACCGCCCAACGACCCCCGCCCATTG
ACGTCAATAATGACGTATGTTCCCATAGTAACGCCAATAGGGACTTTCCATTGACGTCAATGGGTGGACT
ATTTACGGTAAACTGCCCACTTGGCAGTACATCAAGTGTATCATATGCCAAGTACGCCCCCTATTGACGT
CAATGACGGTAAATGGCCCGCCTGGCATTATGCCCAGTACATGACCTTATGGGACTTTCCTACTTGGCAG
TACATCTACGTATTAGTCATCGCTATTACCATGGGTCGAGGTGAGCCCCACGTTCTGCTTCACTCTCCCC
ATCTCCCCCCCCTCCCCACCCCCAATTTTGTATTTATTTATTTTTTAATTATTTTGTGCAGCGATGGGGG
CGGGGGGGGGGGGGGCGCGCGCCAGGCGGGGCGGGGCGGGGCGAGGGGCGGGGCGGGGCGAGGCGGAGAG
GTGCGGCGGCAGCCAATCAGAGCGGCGCGCTCCGAAAGTTTCCTTTTATGGCGAGGCGGCGGCGGCGGCG
GCCCTATAAAAAGCGAAGCGCGCGGCGGGCGGGAGTCGCTGCGTTGCCTTCGCCCCGTGCCCCGCTCCGC
GCCGCCTCGCGCCGCCCGCCCCGGCTCTGACTGACCGCGTTACTCCCACAGGTGAGCGGGCGGGACGGCC
CTTCTCCTCCGGGCTGTAATTAGCGCTTGGTTTAATGACGGCTCGTTTCTTTTCTGTGGCTGCGTGAAAG
CCTTAAAGGGCTCCGGGAGGGCCCTTTGTGCGGGGGGGAGCGGCTCGGGGGGTGCGTGCGTGTGTGTGTG
CGTGGGGAGCGCCGCGTGCGGCCCGCGCTGCCCGGCGGCTGTGAGCGCTGCGGGCGCGGCGCGGGGCTTT
GTGCGCTCCGCGTGTGCGCGAGGGGAGCGCGGCCGGGGGCGGTGCCCCGCGGTGCGGGGGGGCTGCGAGG
GGAACAAAGGCTGCGTGCGGGGTGTGTGCGTGGGGGGGTGAGCAGGGGGTGTGGGCGCGGCGGTCGGGCT
GTAACCCCCCCCTGCACCCCCCTCCCCGAGTTGCTGAGCACGGCCCGGCTTCGGGTGCGGGGCTCCGTGC
GGGGCGTGGCGCGGGGCTCGCCGTGCCGGGCGGGGGGTGGCGGCAGGTGGGGGTGCCGGGCGGGGCGGGG
CCGCCTCGGGCCGGGGAGGGCTCGGGGGAGGGGCGCGGCGGCCCCGGAGCGCCGGCGGCTGTCGAGGCGC
GGCGAGCCGCAGCCATTGCCTTTTATGGTAATCGTGCGAGAGGGCGCAGGGACTTCCTTTGTCCCAAATC
TGGCGGAGCCGAAATCTGGGAGGCGCCGCCGCACCCCCTCTAGCGGGCGCGGGCGAAGCGGTGCGGCGCC
GGCAGGAAGGAAATGGGCGGGGAGGGCCTTCGTGCGTCGCCGCGCCGCCGTCCCCTTCTCCATCTCCAGC
CTCGGGGCTGCCGCAGGGGGACGGCTGCCTTCGGGGGGGACGGGGCAGGGCGGGGTTCGGCTTCTGGCGT
GTGACCGGCGGCTCTAGAGCCTCTGCTAACCATGTTCATGCCTTCTTCTTTTTCCTACAGCTCCTGGGCA
ACGTGCTGGTTATTGTGCTGTCTCATCATTTTGGCAAAGAATTCTGCAGTCGACGGTACCGCTAGCCACC
ATGGACTATGGCGGCGCTTTGTCTGCCGTCGGACGCGAACTTTTGTTCGTTACTAATCCTGTGGTGGTGA
ACGGGTCCGTCCTGGTCCCTGAGGATCAATGTTACTGTGCCGGATGGATTGAATCTCGCGGCACGAACGG
CGCTCAGACCGCGTCAAATGTCCTGCAGTGGCTTGCAGCAGGATTCAGCATTTTGCTGCTGATGTTCTAT
GCCTACCAAACCTGGAAATCTACATGCGGCTGGGAGGAGATCTATGTGTGCGCCATTGAAATGGTTAAGG
TGATTCTCGAGTTCTTTTTTGAGTTTAAGAATCCCTCTATGCTCTACCTTGCCACAGGACACCGGGTGCA
GTGGCTGCGCTATGCAGAGTGGCTGCTCACTTGTCCTGTCATCCTTATCCGCCTGAGCAACCTCACCGGC
CTGAGCAACGACTACAGCAGGAGAACCATGGGACTCCTTGTCTCAGACATCGGGACTATCGTGTGGGGGG
CTACCAGCGCCATGGCAACCGGCTATGTTAAAGTCATCTTCTTTTGTCTTGGATTGTGCTATGGCGCGAA
CACATTTTTTCACGCCGCCAAAGCATATATCGAGGGTTATCATACTGTGCCAAAGGGTCGGTGCCGCCAG
GTCGTGACCGGCATGGCATGGCTGTTTTTCGTGAGCTGGGGTATGTTCCCAATTCTCTTCATTTTGGGGC
CCGAAGGTTTTGGCGTCCTGAGCGTCTATGGCTCCACCGTAGGTCACACGATTATTGATCTGATGAGTAA
AAATTGTTGGGGGTTGTTGGGACACTACCTGCGCGTCCTGATCCACGAGCACATATTGATTCACGGAGAT
ATCCGCAAAACCACCAAACTGAACATCGGCGGAACGGAGATCGAGGTCGAGACTCTCGTCGAAGACGAAG
CCGAGGCCGGAGCCGTGCCAGCGGCCGCCACCATGGTGAGCAAGGGCGAGGAGCTGTTCACCGGGGTGGT
GCCCATCCTGGTCGAGCTGGACGGCGACGTAAACGGCCACAAGTTCAGCGTGTCCGGCGAGGGCGAGGGC
GATGCCACCTACGGCAAGCTGACCCTGAAGTTCATCTGCACCACCGGCAAGCTGCCCGTGCCCTGGCCCA
CCCTCGTGACCACCTTCGGCTACGGCCTGCAGTGCTTCGCCCGCTACCCCGACCACATGAAGCAGCACGA
CTTCTTCAAGTCCGCCATGCCCGAAGGCTACGTCCAGGAGCGCACCATCTTCTTCAAGGACGACGGCAAC
TACAAGACCCGCGCCGAGGTGAAGTTCGAGGGCGACACCCTGGTGAACCGCATCGAGCTGAAGGGCATCG
ACTTCAAGGAGGACGGCAACATCCTGGGGCACAAGCTGGAGTACAACTACAACAGCCACAACGTCTATAT
CATGGCCGACAAGCAGAAGAACGGCATCAAGGTGAACTTCAAGATCCGCCACAACATCGAGGACGGCAGC
GTGCAGCTCGCCGACCACTACCAGCAGAACACCCCCATCGGCGACGGCCCCGTGCTGCTGCCCGACAACC
ACTACCTGAGCTACCAGTCCGCCCTGAGCAAAGACCCCAACGAGAAGCGCGATCACATGGTCCTGCTGGA
GTTCGTGACCGCCGCCGGGATCACTCTCGGCATGGACGAGCTGTACAAGTAATAGGGCGCGCCACTCCTC
AGGTGCAGGCTGCCTATCAGAAGGTGGTGGCTGGTGTGGCCAATGCCCTGGCTCACAAATACCACTGAGA
TCTTTTTCCCTCTGCCAAAAATTATGGGGACATCATGAAGCCCCTTGAGCATCTGACTTCTGGCTAATAA
AGGAAATTTATTTTCATTGCAATAGTGTGTTGGAATTTTTTGTGTCTCTCACTCGGAAGGACATATGGGA
GGGCAAATCATTTAAAACATCAGAATGAGTATTTGGTTTAGAGTTTGGCAACATATGCCATATGCTGGCT
GCCATGAACAAAGGTGGCTATAAAGAGGTCATCAGTATATGAAACAGCCCCCTGCTGTCCATTCCTTATT
CCATAGAAAAGCCTTGACTTGAGGTTAGATTTTTTTTATATTTTGTTTTGTGTTATTTTTTTCTTTAACA
TCCCTAAAATTTTCCTTACATGTTTTACTAGCCAGATTTTTCCTCCTCTCCTGACTACTCCCAGTCATAG
CTGTCCCTCTTCTCTTATGAAGATCCCTCGACCTGCAGCCCAAGCTTGGCGTAATCATGGTCATAGCTGT
TTCCTGTGTGAAATTGTTATCCGCTCACAATTCCACACAACATACGAGCCGGAAGCATAAAGTGTAAAGC
CTGGGGTGCCTAATGAGTGAGCTAACTCACATTAATTGCGTTGCGCTCACTGCCCGCTTTCCAGTCGGGA
AACCTGTCGTGCCAGCGGATCCGCATCTCAATTAGTCAGCAACCATAGTCCCGCCCCTAACTCCGCCCAT
CCCGCCCCTAACTCCGCCCAGTTCCGCCCATTCTCCGCCCCATGGCTGACTAATTTTTTTTATTTATGCA
GAGGCCGAGGCCGCCTCGGCCTCTGAGCTATTCCAGAAGTAGTGAGGAGGCTTTTTTGGAGGCCTAGGCT
TTTGCAAAAAGCTAACTTGTTTATTGCAGCTTATAATGGTTACAAATAAAGCAATAGCATCACAAATTTC
ACAAATAAAGCATTTTTTTCACTGCATTCTAGTTGTGGTTTGTCCAAACTCATCAATGTATCTTATCATG
TCTGGATCCGCTGCATTAATGAATCGGCCAACGCGCGGGGAGAGGCGGTTTGCGTATTGGGCGCTCTTCC
GCTTCCTCGCTCACTGACTCGCTGCGCTCGGTCGTTCGGCTGCGGCGAGCGGTATCAGCTCACTCAAAGG
CGGTAATACGGTTATCCACAGAATCAGGGGATAACGCAGGAAAGAACATGTGAGCAAAAGGCCAGCAAAA
GGCCAGGAACCGTAAAAAGGCCGCGTTGCTGGCGTTTTTCCATAGGCTCCGCCCCCCTGACGAGCATCAC
AAAAATCGACGCTCAAGTCAGAGGTGGCGAAACCCGACAGGACTATAAAGATACCAGGCGTTTCCCCCTG
GAAGCTCCCTCGTGCGCTCTCCTGTTCCGACCCTGCCGCTTACCGGATACCTGTCCGCCTTTCTCCCTTC
GGGAAGCGTGGCGCTTTCTCAATGCTCACGCTGTAGGTATCTCAGTTCGGTGTAGGTCGTTCGCTCCAAG
CTGGGCTGTGTGCACGAACCCCCCGTTCAGCCCGACCGCTGCGCCTTATCCGGTAACTATCGTCTTGAGT
CCAACCCGGTAAGACACGACTTATCGCCACTGGCAGCAGCCACTGGTAACAGGATTAGCAGAGCGAGGTA
TGTAGGCGGTGCTACAGAGTTCTTGAAGTGGTGGCCTAACTACGGCTACACTAGAAGGACAGTATTTGGT
ATCTGCGCTCTGCTGAAGCCAGTTACCTTCGGAAAAAGAGTTGGTAGCTCTTGATCCGGCAAACAAACCA
CCGCTGGTAGCGGTGGTTTTTTTGTTTGCAAGCAGCAGATTACGCGCAGAAAAAAAGGATCTCAAGAAGA
TCCTTTGATCTTTTCTACGGGGTCTGACGCTCAGTGGAACGAAAACTCACGTTAAGGGATTTTGGTCATG
AGATTATCAAAAAGGATCTTCACCTAGATCCTTTTAAATTAAAAATGAAGTTTTAAATCAATCTAAAGTA
TATATGAGTAAACTTGGTCTGACAGTTACCAATGCTTAATCAGTGAGGCACCTATCTCAGCGATCTGTCT
ATTTCGTTCATCCATAGTTGCCTGACTCCCCGTCGTGTAGATAACTACGATACGGGAGGGCTTACCATCT
GGCCCCAGTGCTGCAATGATACCGCGAGACCCACGCTCACCGGCTCCAGATTTATCAGCAATAAACCAGC
CAGCCGGAAGGGCCGAGCGCAGAAGTGGTCCTGCAACTTTATCCGCCTCCATCCAGTCTATTAATTGTTG
CCGGGAAGCTAGAGTAAGTAGTTCGCCAGTTAATAGTTTGCGCAACGTTGTTGCCATTGCTACAGGCATC
GTGGTGTCACGCTCGTCGTTTGGTATGGCTTCATTCAGCTCCGGTTCCCAACGATCAAGGCGAGTTACAT
GATCCCCCATGTTGTGCAAAAAAGCGGTTAGCTCCTTCGGTCCTCCGATCGTTGTCAGAAGTAAGTTGGC
CGCAGTGTTATCACTCATGGTTATGGCAGCACTGCATAATTCTCTTACTGTCATGCCATCCGTAAGATGC
TTTTCTGTGACTGGTGAGTACTCAACCAAGTCATTCTGAGAATAGTGTATGCGGCGACCGAGTTGCTCTT
GCCCGGCGTCAATACGGGATAATACCGCGCCACATAGCAGAACTTTAAAAGTGCTCATCATTGGAAAACG
TTCTTCGGGGCGAAAACTCTCAAGGATCTTACCGCTGTTGAGATCCAGTTCGATGTAACCCACTCGTGCA
CCCAACTGATCTTCAGCATCTTTTACTTTCACCAGCGTTTCTGGGTGAGCAAAAACAGGAAGGCAAAATG
CCGCAAAAAAGGGAATAAGGGCGACACGGAAATGTTGAATACTCATACTCTTCCTTTTTCAATATTATTG
AAGCATTTATCAGGGTTATTGTCTCATGAGCGGATACATATTTGAATGTATTTAGAAAAATAAACAAATA
GGGGTTCCGCGCACATTTCCCCGAAAAGTGCCACCTG
Features (pLannotate 1.2.2; 20 found; start..end, strand, type, name):
      4..383     +  enhancer       CMV enhancer: human cytomegalovirus immediate early enhancer
    386..661     +  promoter       chicken β-actin promoter: No description available
    662..1670    +  intron         chimeric intron: chimera between introns from chicken β-actin and rabbit β-globin
   1668..1724    +  CDS            HBB (fragment): HBB_LEPEU - Experimental evidence at protein level: Swiss-Prot protein existence level 1. Involved in oxygen transport from the lung to the various peripheral tissues. From Lepus europaeus (European hare).
   1719..1742    +  misc_feature   MCS (fragment): multiple cloning site
   1751..2677    +  CDS            ChR2(H134R): H134R mutant of an N-terminal fragment of channelrhodopsin-2 from the alga Chlamydomonas reinhardtii (Nagel et al., 2005) blue light-activated cation channel
   2693..3412    +  CDS            EYFP: enhanced YFP mammalian codon-optimized
   3424..3495    +  CDS            HBB (fragment): HBB_PONPY - Experimental evidence at transcript level: Swiss-Prot protein existence level 2. Involved in oxygen transport from the lung to the various peripheral tissues. From Pongo pygmaeus (Bornean orangutan).
   3566..3621    +  polyA_signal   β-globin poly(A) signal: rabbit β-globin polyadenylation signal (Gil and Proudfoot, 1987)
   4004..4020    -  protein_bind   lac operator: The lac repressor binds to the lac operator to inhibit transcription in E. coli. This inhibition can be relieved by adding lactose or isopropyl-β-D-thiogalactopyranoside (IPTG). lac repressor encoded by lacI
   4028..4058    -  promoter       lac promoter: promoter for the E. coli lac operon
   4073..4094    -  protein_bind   CAP binding site: CAP binding activates transcription in the presence of cAMP. E. coli catabolite activator protein
   4107..4146    -  CDS            lacI (fragment): lac repressor; lacI; The lac repressor binds to the lac operator to inhibit transcription in E. coli. This inhibition can be relieved by adding lactose or isopropyl-β-D-thiogalactopyranoside (IPTG).
   4153..4175    +  promoter       SV40 promoter (fragment): SV40 enhancer and early promoter
   4199..4334    +  rep_origin     SV40 ori: SV40 origin of replication
   4354..4488    +  polyA_signal   SV40 poly(A) signal: SV40 polyadenylation signal
   4490..4544    -  CDS            lacI (fragment): lac repressor; lacI; The lac repressor binds to the lac operator to inhibit transcription in E. coli. This inhibition can be relieved by adding lactose or isopropyl-β-D-thiogalactopyranoside (IPTG).
   4727..5315    -  rep_origin     ori: high-copy-number ColE1/pMB1/pBR322/pUC origin of replication
   5486..6346    -  CDS            AmpR: β-lactamase; bla; confers resistance to ampicillin, carbenicillin, and related antibiotics
   6347..6451    -  promoter       AmpR promoter: bla
