>Addgene plasmid #114367 | pCAG-hChR2(H134R)-EYFP | addgene full sequence | sequence record 220129 | Addgene Partial NGS Result
GGTCGACATTGATTATTGACTAGTTATTAATAGTAATCAATTACGGGGTCATTAGTTCATAGCCCATATA
TGGAGTTCCGCGTTACATAACTTACGGTAAATGGCCCGCCTGGCTGACCGCCCAACGACCCCCGCCCATT
GACGTCAATAATGACGTATGTTCCCATAGTAACGCCAATAGGGACTTTCCATTGACGTCAATGGGTGGAG
TATTTACGGTAAACTGCCCACTTGGCAGTACATCAAGTGTATCATATGCCAAGTACGCCCCCTATTGACG
TCAATGACGGTAAATGGCCCGCCTGGCATTATGCCCAGTACATGACCTTATGGGACTTTCCTACTTGGCA
GTACATCTACGTATTAGTCATCGCTATTACCATGGTCGAGGTGAGCCCCACGTTCTGCTTCACTCTCCCC
ATCTCCCCCCCCTCCCCACCCCCAATTTTGTATTTATTTATTTTTTAATTATTTTGTGCAGCGATGGGGG
CGGGGGGGGGGGGGGSGCGCGCCRGGSGGGGSGGGGSGGGGSGRGGGGSGGGGSGGGGSGRGGCGGAGAG
GTGCGGCGGCAGCCAATCAGAGCGGCGCGCTCCGAAAGTTTCCTTTTATGGCGAGGCGGCGGCGGCGGCG
GCCCTATAAAAAGCGAAGCGCGCGGCGGGCGGGAGTCGCTGCGCGCTGCCTTCGCCCCGTGCCCCGCTCC
GCCGCCGCCTCGCGCCGCCCGCCCCGGCTCTGACTGACCGCGTTACTCCCACAGGTGAGCGGGCGGGACG
GCCCTTCTCCTCCGGGCTGTAATTAGCGCTTGGTTTAATGACGGCTTGTTTCTTTTCTGTGGCTGCGTGA
AAGCCTTGAGGGGCTCCGGGAGGGCCCTTTGTGCGGGGGGAGCGGCTCGGGGGGTGCGTGCGTGTGTGTG
TGCGTGGGGAGCGCCGCGTGCGGCTCCGCGCTGCCCGGCGGCTGTGAGCGCTGCGGGCGCGGCGCGGGGC
TTTGTGCGCTCCGCAGTGTGCGCGAGGGGAGCGCGGCCGGGGGCGGTGCCCCGCGGTGCGGGGGGGGCTG
CGAGGGGAACAAAGGCTGCGTGCGGGGTGTGTGCGTGGGGGGGTGAGCAGGGGGTGTGGGCGCGTCGGTC
GGGCTGCAACCCCCCCTGCACCCCCCTCCCCGAGTTGCTGAGCACGGCCCGGCTTCGGGTGCGGGGCTCC
GTACGGGGCGTGGCGCGGGGCTCGCCGTGCCGGGCGGGGGGTGGCGGCAGGTGGGGGTGCCGGGCGGGGC
GGGGCCGCCTCGGGCCGGGGAGGGCTCGGGGGAGGGGCGCGGCGGCCCCCGGAGCGCCGGCGGCTGTCGA
GGCGCGGCGAGCCGCAGCCATTGCCTTTTATGGTAATCGTGCGAGAGGGCGCAGGGACTTCCTTTGTCCC
AAATCTGTGCGGAGCCGAAATCTGGGAGGCGCCGCCGCACCCCCTCTAGCGGGCGCGGGGCGAAGCGGTG
CGGCGCCGGCAGGAAGGAAATGGGCGGGGAGGGCCTTCGTGCGTCGCCGCGCCGCCGTCCCCTTCTCCCT
CTCCAGCCTCGGGGCTGTCCGCGGGGGGACGGCTGCCTTCGGGGGGGACGGGGCAGGGCGGGGTTCGGCT
TCTGGCGTGTGACCGGCGGCTCTAGAGCCTCTGCTAACCATGTTCATGCCTTCTTCTTTTTCCTACAGCT
CCTGGGCAACGTGCTGGTTATTGTGCTGTCTCATCATTTTGGCAAAGAATTCTGCAGTCGACGGTACCGC
TAGCCACCATGGACTATGGCGGCGCTTTGTCTGCCGTCGGACGCGAACTTTTGTTCGTTACTAATCCTGT
GGTGGTGAACGGGTCCGTCCTGGTCCCTGAGGATCAATGTTACTGTGCCGGATGGATTGAATCTCGCGGC
ACGAACGGCGCTCAGACCGCGTCAAATGTCCTGCAGTGGCTTGCAGCAGGATTCAGCATTTTGCTGCTGA
TGTTCTATGCCTACCAAACCTGGAAATCTACATGCGGCTGGGAGGAGATCTATGTGTGCGCCATTGAAAT
GGTTAAGGTGATTCTCGAGTTCTTTTTTGAGTTTAAGAATCCCTCTATGCTCTACCTTGCCACAGGACAC
CGGGTGCAGTGGCTGCGCTATGCAGAGTGGCTGCTCACTTGTCCTGTCATCCTTATCCGCCTGAGCAACC
TCACCGGCCTGAGCAACGACTACAGCAGGAGAACCATGGGACTCCTTGTCTCAGACATCGGGACTATCGT
GTGGGGGGCTACCAGCGCCATGGCAACCGGCTATGTTAAAGTCATCTTCTTTTGTCTTGGATTGTGCTAT
GGCGCGAACACATTTTTTCACGCCGCCAAAGCATATATCGAGGGTTATCATACTGTGCCAAAGGGTCGGT
GCCGCCAGGTCGTGACCGGCATGGCATGGCTGTTTTTCGTGAGCTGGGGTATGTTCCCAATTCTCTTCAT
TTTGGGGCCCGAAGGTTTTGGCGTCCTGAGCGTCTATGGCTCCACCGTAGGTCACACGATTATTGATCTG
ATGAGTAAAAATTGTTGGGGGTTGTTGGGACACTACCTGCGCGTCCTGATCCACGAGCACATATTGATTC
ACGGAGATATCCGCAAAACCACCAAACTGAACATCGGCGGAACGGAGATCGAGGTCGAGACTCTCGTCGA
AGACGAAGCCGAGGCCGGAGCCGTGCCAGCGGCCGCCACCATGGTGAGCAAGGGCGAGGAGCTGTTCACC
GGGGTGGTGCCCATCCTGGTCGAGCTGGACGGCGACGTAAACGGCCACAAGTTCAGCGTGTCCGGCGAGG
GCGAGGGCGATGCCACCTACGGCAAGCTGACCCTGAAGTTCATCTGCACCACCGGCAAGCTGCCCGTGCC
CTGGCCCACCCTCGTGACCACCTTCGGCTACGGCCTGCAGTGCTTCGCCCGCTACCCCGACCACATGAAG
CAGCACGACTTCTTCAAGTCCGCCATGCCCGAAGGCTACGTCCAGGAGCGCACCATCTTCTTCAAGGACG
ACGGCAACTACAAGACCCGCGCCGAGGTGAAGTTCGAGGGCGACACCCTGGTGAACCGCATCGAGCTGAA
GGGCATCGACTTCAAGGAGGACGGCAACATCCTGGGGCACAAGCTGGAGTACAACTACAACAGCCACAAC
GTCTATATCATGGCCGACAAGCAGAAGAACGGCATCAAGGTGAACTTCAAGATCCGCCACAACATCGAGG
ACGGCAGCGTGCAGCTCGCCGACCACTACCAGCAGAACACCCCCATCGGCGACGGCCCCGTGCTGCTGCC
CGACAACCACTACCTGAGCTACCAGTCCGCCCTGAGCAAAGACCCCAACGAGAAGCGCGATCACATGGTC
CTGCTGGAGTTCGTGACCGCCGCCGGGATCACTCTCGGCATGGACGAGCTGTACAAGTAATAGGGCGCGC
CACTCCTCAGGTGCAGGCTGCCTATCAGAAGGTGGTGGCTGGTGTGGCCAATGCCCTGGCTCACAAATAC
CACTGAGATCTTTTTCCCTCTGCCAAAAATTATGGGGACATCATGAAGCCCCTTGAGCATCTGACTTCTG
GCTAATAAAGGAAATTTATTTTCATTGCAATAGTGTGTTGGAATTTTTTGTGTCTCTCACTCGGAAGGAC
ATATGGGAGGGCAAATCATTTAAAACATCAGAATGAGTATTTGGTTTAGAGTTTGGCAACATATGCCCAT
ATGCTGGCTGCCATGAACAAAGGTTGGCTATAAAGAGGTCATCAGTATATGAAACAGCCCCCTGCTGTCC
ATTCCTTATTCCATAGAAAAGCCTTGACTTGAGGTTAGATTTTTTTTATATTTTGTTTTGTGTTATTTTT
TTCTTTAACATCCCTAAAATTTTCCTTACATGTTTTACTAGCCAGATTTTTCCTCCTCTCCTGACTACTC
CCAGTCATAGCTGTCCCTCTTCTCTTATGGAGATCCCTCGACCTGCAGCCCAAGCTTGGCGTAATCATGG
TCATAGCTGTTTCCTGTGTGAAATTGTTATCCGCTCACAATTCCACACAACATACGAGCCGGAAGCATAA
AGTGTAAAGCCTGGGGTGCCTAATGAGTGAGCTAACTCACATTAATTGCGTTGCGCTCACTGCCCGCTTT
CCAGTCGGGAAACCTGTCGTGCCAGCGGATCCGCATCTCAATTAGTCAGCAACCATAGTCCCGCCCCTAA
CTCCGCCCATCCCGCCCCTAACTCCGCCCAGTTCCGCCCATTCTCCGCCCCATGGCTGACTAATTTTTTT
TATTTATGCAGAGGCCGAGGCCGCCTCGGCCTCTGAGCTATTCCAGAAGTAGTGAGGAGGCTTTTTTGGA
GGCCTAGGCTTTTGCAAAAAGCTAACTTGTTTATTGCAGCTTATAATGGTTACAAATAAAGCAATAGCAT
CACAAATTTCACAAATAAAGCATTTTTTTCACTGCATTCTAGTTGTGGTTTGTCCAAACTCATCAATGTA
TCTTATCATGTCTGGATCCGCTGCATTAATGAATCGGCCAACGCGCGGGGAGAGGCGGTTTGCGTATTGG
GCGCTCTTCCGCTTCCTCGCTCACTGACTCGCTGCGCTCGGTCGTTCGGCTGCGGCGAGCGGTATCAGCT
CACTCAAAGGCGGTAATACGGTTATCCACAGAATCAGGGGATAACGCAGGAAAGAACATGTGAGCAAAAG
GCCAGCAAAAGGCCAGGAACCGTAAAAAGGCCGCGTTGCTGGCGTTTTTCCATAGGCTCCGCCCCCCTGA
CGAGCATCACAAAAATCGACGCTCAAGTCAGAGGTGGCGAAACCCGACAGGACTATAAAGATACCAGGCG
TTTCCCCCTGGAAGCTCCCTCGTGCGCTCTCCTGTTCCGACCCTGCCGCTTACCGGATACCTGTCCGCCT
TTCTCCCTTCGGGAAGCGTGGCGCTTTCTCATAGCTCACGCTGTAGGTATCTCAGTTCGGTGTAGGTCGT
TCGCTCCAAGCTGGGCTGTGTGCACGAACCCCCCGTTCAGCCCGACCGCTGCGCCTTATCCGGTAACTAT
CGTCTTGAGTCCAACCCGGTAAGACACGACTTATCGCCACTGGCAGCAGCCACTGGTAACAGGATTAGCA
GAGCGAGGTATGTAGGCGGTGCTACAGAGTTCTTGAAGTGGTGGCCTAACTACGGCTACACTAGAAGAAC
AGTATTTGGTATCTGCGCTCTGCTGAAGCCAGTTACCTTCGGAAAAAGAGTTGGTAGCTCTTGATCCGGC
AAACAAACCACCGCTGGTAGCGGTGGTTTTTTTGTTTGCAAGCAGCAGATTACGCGCAGAAAAAAAGGAT
CTCAAGAAGATCCTTTGATCTTTTCTACGGGGTCTGACGCTCAGTGGAACGAAAACTCACGTTAAGGGAT
TTTGGTCATGAGATTATCAAAAAGGATCTTCACCTAGATCCTTTTAAATTAAAAATGAAGTTTTAAATCA
ATCTAAAGTATATATGAGTAAACTTGGTCTGACAGTTACCAATGCTTAATCAGTGAGGCACCTATCTCAG
CGATCTGTCTATTTCGTTCATCCATAGTTGCCTGACTCCCCGTCGTGTAGATAACTACGATACGGGAGGG
CTTACCATCTGGCCCCAGTGCTGCAATGATACCGCGAGACCCACGCTCACCGGCTCCAGATTTATCAGCA
ATAAACCAGCCAGCCGGAAGGGCCGAGCGCAGAAGTGGTCCTGCAACTTTATCCGCCTCCATCCAGTCTA
TTAATTGTTGCCGGGAAGCTAGAGTAAGTAGTTCGCCAGTTAATAGTTTGCGCAACGTTGTTGCCATTGC
TACAGGCATCGTGGTGTCACGCTCGTCGTTTGGTATGGCTTCATTCAGCTCCGGTTCCCAACGATCAAGG
CGAGTTACATGATCCCCCATGTTGTGCAAAAAAGCGGTTAGCTCCTTCGGTCCTCCGATCGTTGTCAGAA
GTAAGTTGGCCGCAGTGTTATCACTCATGGTTATGGCAGCACTGCATAATTCTCTTACTGTCATGCCATC
CGTAAGATGCTTTTCTGTGACTGGTGAGTACTCAACCAAGTCATTCTGAGAATAGTGTATGCGGCGACCG
AGTTGCTCTTGCCCGGCGTCAATACGGGATAATACCGCGCCACATAGCAGAACTTTAAAAGTGCTCATCA
TTGGAAAACGTTCTTCGGGGCGAAAACTCTCAAGGATCTTACCGCTGTTGAGATCCAGTTCGATGTAACC
CACTCGTGCACCCAACTGATCTTCAGCATCTTTTACTTTCACCAGCGTTTCTGGGTGAGCAAAAACAGGA
AGGCAAAATGCCGCAAAAAAGGGAATAAGGGCGACACGGAAATGTTGAATACTCATACTCTTCCTTTTTC
AATATTATTGAAGCATTTATCAGGGTTATTGTCTCATGAGCGGATACATATTTGAATGTATTTAGAAAAA
TAAACAAATAGGGGTTCCGCGCACATTTCCCCGAAAAGTGCCACCTG
Features (pLannotate 1.2.2; 20 found; start..end, strand, type, name):
      5..384     +  enhancer       CMV enhancer: human cytomegalovirus immediate early enhancer
    386..661     +  promoter       chicken β-actin promoter: No description available
    662..1678    +  intron         chimeric intron: chimera between introns from chicken β-actin and rabbit β-globin
   1676..1732    +  CDS            HBB (fragment): HBB_LEPEU - Experimental evidence at protein level: Swiss-Prot protein existence level 1. Involved in oxygen transport from the lung to the various peripheral tissues. From Lepus europaeus (European hare).
   1727..1750    +  misc_feature   MCS (fragment): multiple cloning site
   1759..2685    +  CDS            ChR2(H134R): H134R mutant of an N-terminal fragment of channelrhodopsin-2 from the alga Chlamydomonas reinhardtii (Nagel et al., 2005) blue light-activated cation channel
   2701..3420    +  CDS            EYFP: enhanced YFP mammalian codon-optimized
   3432..3503    +  CDS            HBB (fragment): HBB_PONPY - Experimental evidence at transcript level: Swiss-Prot protein existence level 2. Involved in oxygen transport from the lung to the various peripheral tissues. From Pongo pygmaeus (Bornean orangutan).
   3574..3629    +  polyA_signal   β-globin poly(A) signal: rabbit β-globin polyadenylation signal (Gil and Proudfoot, 1987)
   4014..4030    -  protein_bind   lac operator: The lac repressor binds to the lac operator to inhibit transcription in E. coli. This inhibition can be relieved by adding lactose or isopropyl-β-D-thiogalactopyranoside (IPTG). lac repressor encoded by lacI
   4038..4068    -  promoter       lac promoter: promoter for the E. coli lac operon
   4083..4104    -  protein_bind   CAP binding site: CAP binding activates transcription in the presence of cAMP. E. coli catabolite activator protein
   4117..4156    -  CDS            lacI (fragment): lac repressor; lacI; The lac repressor binds to the lac operator to inhibit transcription in E. coli. This inhibition can be relieved by adding lactose or isopropyl-β-D-thiogalactopyranoside (IPTG).
   4163..4185    +  promoter       SV40 promoter (fragment): SV40 enhancer and early promoter
   4209..4344    +  rep_origin     SV40 ori: SV40 origin of replication
   4364..4498    +  polyA_signal   SV40 poly(A) signal: SV40 polyadenylation signal
   4500..4554    -  CDS            lacI (fragment): lac repressor; lacI; The lac repressor binds to the lac operator to inhibit transcription in E. coli. This inhibition can be relieved by adding lactose or isopropyl-β-D-thiogalactopyranoside (IPTG).
   4737..5325    -  rep_origin     ori: high-copy-number ColE1/pMB1/pBR322/pUC origin of replication
   5496..6356    -  CDS            AmpR: β-lactamase; bla; confers resistance to ampicillin, carbenicillin, and related antibiotics
   6357..6461    -  promoter       AmpR promoter: bla
