>Addgene plasmid #114367 | pCAG-hChR2(H134R)-EYFP | addgene full sequence | sequence record 220130 | Addgene Assembled Sequence
GGTCGTCGACATTGATTATTGACTAGTTATTAATAGTAATCAATTACGGGGTCATTAGTTCATAGCCCAT
ATATGGAGTTCCGCGTTACATAACTTACGGTAAATGGCCCGCCTGGCTGACCGCCCAACGACCCCCGCCC
ATTGACGTCAATAATGACGTATGTTCCCATAGTAACGCCAATAGGGACTTTCCATTGACGTCAATGGGTG
GACTATTTACGGTAAACTGCCCACTTGGCAGTACATCAAGTGTATCATATGCCAAGTACGCCCCCTATTG
ACGTCAATGACGGTAAATGGCCCGCCTGGCATTATGCCCAGTACATGACCTTATGGGACTTTCCTACTTG
GCAGTACATCTACGTATTAGTCATCGCTATTACCATGGGTCGAGGTGAGCCCCACGTTCTGCTTCACTCT
CCCCATCTCCCCCCCCTCCCCACCCCCAATTTTGTATTTATTTATTTTTTAATTATTTTGTGCAGCGATG
GGGGCGGGGGGGGGGGGGGCGCGCGCCAGGCGGGGCGGGGCGGGGCGAGGGGCGGGGCGGGGCGAGGCGG
AGAGGTGCGGCGGCAGCCAATCAGAGCGGCGCGCTCCGAAAGTTTCCTTTTATGGCGAGGCGGCGGCGGC
GGCGGCCCTATAAAAAGCGAAGCGCGCGGCGGGCGGGAGTCGCTGCGTTGCCTTCGCCCCGTGCCCCGCT
CCGCGCCGCCTCGCGCCGCCCGCCCCGGCTCTGACTGACCGCGTTACTCCCACAGGTGAGCGGGCGGGAC
GGCCCTTCTCCTCCGGGCTGTAATTAGCGCTTGGTTTAATGACGGCTCGTTTCTTTTCTGTGGCTGCGTG
AAAGCCTTAAAGGGCTCCGGGAGGGCCCTTTGTGCGGGGGGGAGCGGCTCGGGGGGTGCGTGCGTGTGTG
TGTGCGTGGGGAGCGCCGCGTGCGGCCCGCGCTGCCCGGCGGCTGTGAGCGCTGCGGGCGCGGCGCGGGG
CTTTGTGCGCTCCGCGTGTGCGCGAGGGGAGCGCGGCCGGGGGCGGTGCCCCGCGGTGCGGGGGGGCTGC
GAGGGGAACAAAGGCTGCGTGCGGGGTGTGTGCGTGGGGGGGTGAGCAGGGGGTGTGGGCGCGGCGGTCG
GGCTGTAACCCCCCCCTGCACCCCCCTCCCCGAGTTGCTGAGCACGGCCCGGCTTCGGGTGCGGGGCTCC
GTGCGGGGCGTGGCGCGGGGCTCGCCGTGCCGGGCGGGGGGTGGCGGCAGGTGGGGGTGCCGGGCGGGGC
GGGGCCGCCTCGGGCCGGGGAGGGCTCGGGGGAGGGGCGCGGCGGCCCCGGAGCGCCGGCGGCTGTCGAG
GCGCGGCGAGCCGCAGCCATTGCCTTTTATGGTAATCGTGCGAGAGGGCGCAGGGACTTCCTTTGTCCCA
AATCTGGCGGAGCCGAAATCTGGGAGGCGCCGCCGCACCCCCTCTAGCGGGCGCGGGCGAAGCGGTGCGG
CGCCGGCAGGAAGGAAATGGGCGGGGAGGGCCTTCGTGCGTCGCCGCGCCGCCGTCCCCTTCTCCATCTC
CAGCCTCGGGGCTGCCGCAGGGGGACGGCTGCCTTCGGGGGGGACGGGGCAGGGCGGGGTTCGGCTTCTG
GCGTGTGACCGGCGGCTCTAGAGCCTCTGCTAACCATGTTCATGCCTTCTTCTTTTTCCTACAGCTCCTG
GGCAACGTGCCTCCTGGGCAACGTGCTGGTTATTGTGCTGTCTCATCATTTTGGCAAAGAATTCTGCAGT
CGACGGTACCGCTAGCCACCATGGACTATGGCGGCGCTTTGTCTGCCGTCGGACGCGAACTTTTGTTCGT
TACTAATCCTGTGGTGGTGAACGGGTCCGTCCTGGTCCCTGAGGATCAATGTTACTGTGCCGGATGGATT
GAATCTCGCGGCACGAACGGCGCTCAGACCGCGTCAAATGTCCTGCAGTGGCTTGCAGCAGGATTCAGCA
TTTTGCTGCTGATGTTCTATGCCTACCAAACCTGGAAATCTACATGCGGCTGGGAGGAGATCTATGTGTG
CGCCATTGAAATGGTTAAGGTGATTCTCGAGTTCTTTTTTGAGTTTAAGAATCCCTCTATGCTCTACCTT
GCCACAGGACACCGGGTGCAGTGGCTGCGCTATGCAGAGTGGCTGCTCACTTGTCCTGTCATCCTTATCC
GCCTGAGCAACCTCACCGGCCTGAGCAACGACTACAGCAGGAGAACCATGGGACTCCTTGTCTCAGACAT
CGGGACTATCGTGTGGGGGGCTACCAGCGCCATGGCAACCGGCTATGTTAAAGTCATCTTCTTTTGTCTT
GGATTGTGCTATGGCGCGAACACATTTTTTCACGCCGCCAAAGCATATATCGAGGGTTATCATACTGTGC
CAAAGGGTCGGTGCCGCCAGGTCGTGACCGGCATGGCATGGCTGTTTTTCGTGAGCTGGGGTATGTTCCC
AATTCTCTTCATTTTGGGGCCCGAAGGTTTTGGCGTCCTGAGCGTCTATGGCTCCACCGTAGGTCACACG
ATTATTGATCTGATGAGTAAAAATTGTTGGGGGTTGTTGGGACACTACCTGCGCGTCCTGATCCACGAGC
ACATATTGATTCACGGAGATATCCGCAAAACCACCAAACTGAACATCGGCGGAACGGAGATCGAGGTCGA
GACTCTCGTCGAAGACGAAGCCGAGGCCGGAGCCGTGCCAGCGGCCGCCACCATGGTGAGCAAGGGCGAG
GAGCTGTTCACCGGGGTGGTGCCCATCCTGGTCGAGCTGGACGGCGACGTAAACGGCCACAAGTTCAGCG
TGTCCGGCGAGGGCGAGGGCGATGCCACCTACGGCAAGCTGACCCTGAAGTTCATCTGCACCACCGGCAA
GCTGCCCGTGCCCTGGCCCACCCTCGTGACCACCTTCGGCTACGGCCTGCAGTGCTTCGCCCGCTACCCC
GACCACATGAAGCAGCACGACTTCTTCAAGTCCGCCATGCCCGAAGGCTACGTCCAGGAGCGCACCATCT
TCTTCAAGGACGACGGCAACTACAAGACCCGCGCCGAGGTGAAGTTCGAGGGCGACACCCTGGTGAACCG
CATCGAGCTGAAGGGCATCGACTTCAAGGAGGACGGCAACATCCTGGGGCACAAGCTGGAGTACAACTAC
AACAGCCACAACGTCTATATCATGGCCGACAAGCAGAAGAACGGCATCAAGGTGAACTTCAAGATCCGCC
ACAACATCGAGGACGGCAGCGTGCAGCTCGCCGACCACTACCAGCAGAACACCCCCATCGGCGACGGCCC
CGTGCTGCTGCCCGACAACCACTACCTGAGCTACCAGTCCGCCCTGAGCAAAGACCCCAACGAGAAGCGC
GATCACATGGTCCTGCTGGAGTTCGTGACCGCCGCCGGGATCACTCTCGGCATGGACGAGCTGTACAAGT
AATAGGGCGCGCCACTCCTCAGGTGCAGGCTGCCTATCAGAAGGTGGTGGCTGGTGTGGCCAATGCCCTG
GCTCACAAATACCACTGAGATCTTTTTCCCTCTGCCAAAAATTATGGGGACATCATGAAGCCCCTTGAGC
ATCTGACTTCTGGCTAATAAAGGAAATTTATTTTCATTGCAATAGTGTGTTGGAATTTTTTGTGTCTCTC
ACTCGGAAGGACATATGGGAGGGCAAATCATTTAAAACATCAGAATGAGTATTTGGTTTAGAGTTTGGCA
ACATATGCCCATATGCTGGCTGCCATGAACAAAGGTTGGCTATAAAGAGGTCATCAGTATATGAAACAGC
CCCCTGCTGTCCATTCCTTATTCCATAGAAAAGCCTTGACTTGAGGTTAGATTTTTTTTATATTTTGTTT
TGTGTTATTTTTTTCTTTAACATCCCTAAAATTTTCCTTACATGTTTTACTAGCCAGATTTTTCCTCCTC
TCCTGACTACTCCCAGTCATAGCTGTCCCTCTTCTCTTATGGAGATCCCTCGACCTGCAGCCCAAGCTTG
GCGTAATCATGGTCATAGCTGTTTCCTGTGTGAAATTGTTATCCGCTCACAATTCCACACAACATACGAG
CCGGAAGCATAAAGTGTAAAGCCTGGGGTGCCTAATGAGTGAGCTAACTCACATTAATTGCGTTGCGCTC
ACTGCCCGCTTTCCAGTCGGGAAACCTGTCGTGCCAGCGGATCCGCATCTCAATTAGTCAGCAACCATAG
TCCCGCCCCTAACTCCGCCCATCCCGCCCCTAACTCCGCCCAGTTCCGCCCATTCTCCGCCCCATGGCTG
ACTAATTTTTTTTATTTATGCAGAGGCCGAGGCCGCCTCGGCCTCTGAGCTATTCCAGAAGTAGTGAGGA
GGCTTTTTTGGAGGCCTAGGCTTTTGCAAAAAGCTAACTTGTTTATTGCAGCTTATAATGGTTACAAATA
AAGCAATAGCATCACAAATTTCACAAATAAAGCATTTTTTTCACTGCATTCTAGTTGTGGTTTGTCCAAA
CTCATCAATGTATCTTATCATGTCTGGATCCGCTGCATTAATGAATCGGCCAACGCGCGGGGAGAGGCGG
TTTGCGTATTGGGCGCTCTTCCGCTTCCTCGCTCACTGACTCGCTGCGCTCGGTCGTTCGGCTGCGGCGA
GCGGTATCAGCTCACTCAAAGGCGGTAATACGGTTATCCACAGAATCAGGGGATAACGCAGGAAAGAACA
TGTGAGCAAAAGGCCAGCAAAAGGCCAGGAACCGTAAAAAGGCCGCGTTGCTGGCGTTTTTCCATAGGCT
CCGCCCCCCTGACGAGCATCACAAAAATCGACGCTCAAGTCAGAGGTGGCGAAACCCGACAGGACTATAA
AGATACCAGGCGTTTCCCCCTGGAAGCTCCCTCGTGCGCTCTCCTGTTCCGACCCTGCCGCTTACCGGAT
ACCTGTCCGCCTTTCTCCCTTCGGGAAGCGTGGCGCTTTCTCATAGCTCACGCTGTAGGTATCTCAGTTC
GGTGTAGGTCGTTCGCTCCAAGCTGGGCTGTGTGCACGAACCCCCCGTTCAGCCCGACCGCTGCGCCTTA
TCCGGTAACTATCGTCTTGAGTCCAACCCGGTAAGACACGACTTATCGCCACTGGCAGCAGCCACTGGTA
ACAGGATTAGCAGAGCGAGGTATGTAGGCGGTGCTACAGAGTTCTTGAAGTGGTGGCCTAACTACGGCTA
CACTAGAAGAACAGTATTTGGTATCTGCGCTCTGCTGAAGCCAGTTACCTTCGGAAAAAGAGTTGGTAGC
TCTTGATCCGGCAAACAAACCACCGCTGGTAGCGGTGGTTTTTTTGTTTGCAAGCAGCAGATTACGCGCA
GAAAAAAAGGATCTCAAGAAGATCCTTTGATCTTTTCTACGGGGTCTGACGCTCAGTGGAACGAAAACTC
ACGTTAAGGGATTTTGGTCATGAGATTATCAAAAAGGATCTTCACCTAGATCCTTTTAAATTAAAAATGA
AGTTTTAAATCAATCTAAAGTATATATGAGTAAACTTGGTCTGACAGTTACCAATGCTTAATCAGTGAGG
CACCTATCTCAGCGATCTGTCTATTTCGTTCATCCATAGTTGCCTGACTCCCCGTCGTGTAGATAACTAC
GATACGGGAGGGCTTACCATCTGGCCCCAGTGCTGCAATGATACCGCGAGACCCACGCTCACCGGCTCCA
GATTTATCAGCAATAAACCAGCCAGCCGGAAGGGCCGAGCGCAGAAGTGGTCCTGCAACTTTATCCGCCT
CCATCCAGTCTATTAATTGTTGCCGGGAAGCTAGAGTAAGTAGTTCGCCAGTTAATAGTTTGCGCAACGT
TGTTGCCATTGCTACAGGCATCGTGGTGTCACGCTCGTCGTTTGGTATGGCTTCATTCAGCTCCGGTTCC
CAACGATCAAGGCGAGTTACATGATCCCCCATGTTGTGCAAAAAAGCGGTTAGCTCCTTCGGTCCTCCGA
TCGTTGTCAGAAGTAAGTTGGCCGCAGTGTTATCACTCATGGTTATGGCAGCACTGCATAATTCTCTTAC
TGTCATGCCATCCGTAAGATGCTTTTCTGTGACTGGTGAGTACTCAACCAAGTCATTCTGAGAATAGTGT
ATGCGGCGACCGAGTTGCTCTTGCCCGGCGTCAATACGGGATAATACCGCGCCACATAGCAGAACTTTAA
AAGTGCTCATCATTGGAAAACGTTCTTCGGGGCGAAAACTCTCAAGGATCTTACCGCTGTTGAGATCCAG
TTCGATGTAACCCACTCGTGCACCCAACTGATCTTCAGCATCTTTTACTTTCACCAGCGTTTCTGGGTGA
GCAAAAACAGGAAGGCAAAATGCCGCAAAAAAGGGAATAAGGGCGACACGGAAATGTTGAATACTCATAC
TCTTCCTTTTTCAATATTATTGAAGCATTTATCAGGGTTATTGTCTCATGAGCGGATACATATTTGAATG
TATTTAGAAAAATAAACAAATAGGGGTTCCGCGCACATTTCCCCGAAAAGTGCCACCTG
Features (pLannotate 1.2.2; 19 found; start..end, strand, type, name):
      8..387     +  enhancer       CMV enhancer: human cytomegalovirus immediate early enhancer
    390..665     +  promoter       chicken β-actin promoter: No description available
    666..1674    +  intron         chimeric intron: chimera between introns from chicken β-actin and rabbit β-globin
   1739..1762    +  misc_feature   MCS (fragment): multiple cloning site
   1771..2697    +  CDS            ChR2(H134R): H134R mutant of an N-terminal fragment of channelrhodopsin-2 from the alga Chlamydomonas reinhardtii (Nagel et al., 2005) blue light-activated cation channel
   2713..3432    +  CDS            EYFP: enhanced YFP mammalian codon-optimized
   3444..3515    +  CDS            HBB (fragment): HBB_PONPY - Experimental evidence at transcript level: Swiss-Prot protein existence level 2. Involved in oxygen transport from the lung to the various peripheral tissues. From Pongo pygmaeus (Bornean orangutan).
   3586..3641    +  polyA_signal   β-globin poly(A) signal: rabbit β-globin polyadenylation signal (Gil and Proudfoot, 1987)
   4026..4042    -  protein_bind   lac operator: The lac repressor binds to the lac operator to inhibit transcription in E. coli. This inhibition can be relieved by adding lactose or isopropyl-β-D-thiogalactopyranoside (IPTG). lac repressor encoded by lacI
   4050..4080    -  promoter       lac promoter: promoter for the E. coli lac operon
   4095..4116    -  protein_bind   CAP binding site: CAP binding activates transcription in the presence of cAMP. E. coli catabolite activator protein
   4129..4168    -  CDS            lacI (fragment): lac repressor; lacI; The lac repressor binds to the lac operator to inhibit transcription in E. coli. This inhibition can be relieved by adding lactose or isopropyl-β-D-thiogalactopyranoside (IPTG).
   4175..4197    +  promoter       SV40 promoter (fragment): SV40 enhancer and early promoter
   4221..4356    +  rep_origin     SV40 ori: SV40 origin of replication
   4376..4510    +  polyA_signal   SV40 poly(A) signal: SV40 polyadenylation signal
   4512..4566    -  CDS            lacI (fragment): lac repressor; lacI; The lac repressor binds to the lac operator to inhibit transcription in E. coli. This inhibition can be relieved by adding lactose or isopropyl-β-D-thiogalactopyranoside (IPTG).
   4749..5337    -  rep_origin     ori: high-copy-number ColE1/pMB1/pBR322/pUC origin of replication
   5508..6368    -  CDS            AmpR: β-lactamase; bla; confers resistance to ampicillin, carbenicillin, and related antibiotics
   6369..6473    -  promoter       AmpR promoter: bla
