[The description below was written by a language model from this plasmid's Addgene catalogue record and pLannotate feature annotations shown in this document.]
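Description:
pCAG-hChR2(H134R)-EYFP is a non-viral mammalian expression plasmid of roughly 6.5 kb, built on the pCAG backbone and designed for strong constitutive expression of a fluorescently tagged channelrhodopsin. It is maintained in E. coli through a high-copy ColE1/pUC-type origin and selected with ampicillin via the β-lactamase gene under its native promoter. The backbone also carries an SV40 origin of replication with a fragment of the SV40 promoter and an SV40 poly(A) signal. Remnants of the lac promoter/operator region and short lacI fragments are also present as cloning-vector leftovers with no evident role in expression. There is no mammalian selection marker in the annotation.

The expression cassette is driven by the composite CAG promoter: the CMV immediate-early enhancer, the chicken β-actin promoter and a chimeric chicken β-actin/rabbit β-globin intron. Downstream of a short multiple cloning site lies the coding sequence for ChR2(H134R), an N-terminal fragment of the Chlamydomonas reinhardtii blue-light-gated cation channel with histidine 134 changed to arginine. It is joined at its C terminus to codon-optimized EYFP. Transcripts are terminated by the rabbit β-globin polyadenylation signal, and the short "HBB" hits flanking the insert most likely reflect β-globin-derived sequence in the vector rather than additional coding regions. The insert was taken from a Cre-dependent AAV construct, but no recombinase sites or viral elements are annotated here, so expression is unconditional. The two sequence records differ slightly in length but agree in feature content and order. The plasmid suits optogenetic depolarization of transfected cells, with EYFP reporting expression and localization. The associated study concerns the effects of light-gated channels in different neuronal compartments.
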