Addgene plasmid #114367: pCAG-hChR2(H134R)-EYFP
Purpose: expresses channelrhodopsin 2 fused with EYFP
Depositing lab: Mingshan Xue. Depositing organization: Baylor College of Medicine. Publication: Targeting light-gated chloride channels to neuronal somatodendritic domain reduces their excitatory effect in the axon. Messier JE, Chen H, Cai ZL, Xue M. Elife. 2018 Aug 9;7. pii: 38506. doi: 10.7554/eLife.38506. PubMed 30091701.
Backbone
  Vector backbone: pCAG
  Backbone size w/o insert (bp): 4815
  Total vector size (bp): 6477
  Vector type: Mammalian Expression
Growth in bacteria
  Bacterial resistance: Ampicillin, 100 μg/mL
  Growth temperature: 37°C
  Growth strain: DH5alpha
  Copy number: Unknown
Gene/Insert
  Gene/Insert name: hChR2(H134R) (alt names: Channelrhodopsin 2; ChR2; ChR2(H134R))
  Insert size (bp): 1662
  Mutation: the Histidine at amino acid position 134 was changed to Arginine in ChR2
  Promoter: pCAG
  Tag / fusion protein: EYFP (C terminal on insert)
  Cloning method: Restriction Enzyme; 5′ cloning site EcoRI, KpnI, NheI, BmtI (not destroyed); 3′ cloning site NotI (not destroyed)
  Sequencing primers: 5′ GCAACGTGCTGGTTATTGTG (pCAG-F); 3′ GTCTTGTAGTTGCCGTCGTC (EXFP-R)
Resource information
  A portion of this plasmid was derived from a plasmid made by: pCAG backbone vector from pCAG-EGFP (Addgene #11150); hChR2*H134R)-EYFP from pAAV-EF1α-DIO-hChR2(H134R)-EYFP (Addgene #20298).
Terms and licenses: Academic/Nonprofit Terms; Industry Terms: Not Available to Industry
Depositor comments: Please visit https://www.biorxiv.org/content/early/2018/05/25/331165.1 for bioRxiv preprint.
How to cite: pCAG-hChR2(H134R)-EYFP was a gift from Mingshan Xue (Addgene plasmid # 114367 ; http://n2t.net/addgene:114367 ; RRID:Addgene_114367)
